Addgene plasmid #76504: CDK19 gRNA (BRDN0001145270)
Purpose: 3rd generation lentiviral gRNA plasmid targeting human CDK19
Depositing lab: John Doench & David Root. Depositing organization: Broad Institute. Publication: Optimized sgRNA design to maximize activity and minimize off-target effects of CRISPR-Cas9. Doench JG, Fusi N, Sullender M, Hegde M, Vaimberg EW, Donovan KF, Smith I, Tothova Z, Wilen C, Orchard R, Virgin HW, Listgarten J, Root DE. Nat Biotechnol. 2016 Jan 18. doi: 10.1038/nbt.3437. PubMed 26780180.
Backbone
  Vector backbone: lentiGuide-Puro
  Backbone manufacturer: Zhang Lab (Addgene plasmid # 52963)
  Vector type: Mammalian Expression, Lentiviral, CRISPR
  Selectable markers: Puromycin
Growth in bacteria
  Bacterial resistance: Ampicillin, 100 μg/mL
  Growth temperature: 37°C
  Growth strain: DH5alpha
  Copy number: High Copy
Gene/Insert
  Gene/Insert name: CDK19 (alt names: CDK19; NM_001300960.1)
  gRNA/shRNA sequence: AATCTCTCTACAAGCCGACA
  Species: H. sapiens (human)
  Entrez Gene: CDK19 (a.k.a. CDC2L6, CDK11, DEE87, EIEE87, bA346C16.3)
  Promoter: hU6
  Cloning method: Unknown
  Sequencing primers: 5′ U6-F; 3′ pS2-R
Terms and licenses: Academic/Nonprofit Terms; Industry Terms: Not Available to Industry
Depositor comments: The gRNA was designed to target the following Genbank reference sequence(s): NM_001300960.1,NM_001300963.1,NM_001300964.1,NM_015076.4. Note that this plasmid does NOT contain Cas9. It should be used in conjunction with lentiCas9-Blast (Addgene #52962) or otherwise with cell lines already expressing Cas9. Browse the full kinome gRNA library at http://www.addgene.org/pooled-library/broadgpp-human-kinome/ or visit http://www.broadinstitute.org/rnai/public/ for detailed protocols and information.
How to cite: CDK19 gRNA (BRDN0001145270) was a gift from John Doench & David Root (Addgene plasmid # 76504 ; http://n2t.net/addgene:76504 ; RRID:Addgene_76504)
