[The description below was written by a language model from this plasmid's Addgene catalogue record and pLannotate feature annotations shown in this document.]
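Description:
CDK19 gRNA (BRDN0001145270) is a third-generation lentiviral guide RNA plasmid built on the lentiGuide-Puro backbone, carrying a single guide directed against human CDK19 (also known as CDC2L6 or CDK11). The guide was designed against several CDK19 reference transcripts and belongs to a human kinome gRNA collection. In bacteria the roughly 8.3 kb plasmid is maintained at high copy from a ColE1/pUC-type origin and selected with ampicillin through the β-lactamase gene. An f1 origin, an SV40 origin and leftover lac and T7/T3 promoter elements from the cloning backbone are also annotated.

The viral genome is transcribed from an RSV promoter fused to a truncated HIV-1 5' LTR, which makes packaging Tat-independent. It contains the Ψ packaging signal with a partial gag fragment, the Rev response element for nuclear export of the full-length RNA, a cPPT/CTS, and a self-inactivating ΔU3 3' LTR followed by an SV40 polyadenylation signal. Between the LTRs sit two expression units. The human U6 RNA polymerase III promoter drives the CDK19 spacer joined to the Streptococcus pyogenes Cas9 gRNA scaffold. The EF-1α core promoter with its intron A drives puromycin N-acetyltransferase, with a WPRE downstream to enhance expression, allowing puromycin selection of transduced mammalian cells.

The plasmid does not encode Cas9. It is meant to be used alongside a separate Cas9 lentiviral vector or in cells that already express Cas9, where the guide directs cleavage at the CDK19 locus for gene knockout studies.
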