Features (pLannotate 1.2.2; 29 found; start..end, strand, type, name):
     14..80      +  CDS            small t antigen (fragment): SV40 (simian virus 40) small t antigen
    106..317     +  promoter       EF-1α core promoter: core promoter for human elongation factor EF-1α
    318..1256    +  intron         EF-1α intron A: intron upstream of the start codon of human EF-1α
   1278..1877    +  CDS            PuroR (fragment): puromycin N-acetyltransferase; pac from Streptomyces; confers resistance to puromycin
   1893..2481    +  misc_feature   WPRE: woodchuck hepatitis virus posttranscriptional regulatory element
   2532..2551    +  misc_feature   cPPT/CTS (fragment): central polypurine tract and central termination sequence of HIV-1
   2553..2786    +  LTR            3' LTR (ΔU3): self-inactivating 3' long terminal repeat (LTR) from HIV-1
   2864..2985    +  polyA_signal   SV40 poly(A) signal: SV40 polyadenylation signal
   3025..3160    +  rep_origin     SV40 ori: SV40 origin of replication
   3181..3199    -  promoter       T7 promoter: promoter for bacteriophage T7 RNA polymerase
   3207..3362    +  CDS            lacZα (fragment): LacZα fragment of β-galactosidase; lacZ fragment
   3367..3795    +  rep_origin     f1 ori (sequence partly withheld): f1 bacteriophage origin of replication; arrow indicates direction of (+) strand synthesis
   3848..3952    +  promoter       AmpR promoter: bla
   3953..4813    +  CDS            AmpR: β-lactamase; bla; confers resistance to ampicillin, carbenicillin, and related antibiotics
   4984..5572    +  rep_origin     ori: high-copy-number ColE1/pMB1/pBR322/pUC origin of replication
   5755..5847    +  CDS            lacI (fragment): lac repressor; lacI; The lac repressor binds to the lac operator to inhibit transcription in E. coli. This inhibition can be relieved by adding lactose or isopropyl-β-D-thiogalactopyranoside (IPTG).
   5860..5881    +  protein_bind   CAP binding site: CAP binding activates transcription in the presence of cAMP. E. coli catabolite activator protein
   5896..5926    +  promoter       lac promoter: promoter for the E. coli lac operon
   5934..5950    +  protein_bind   lac operator: The lac repressor binds to the lac operator to inhibit transcription in E. coli. This inhibition can be relieved by adding lactose or isopropyl-β-D-thiogalactopyranoside (IPTG). lac repressor encoded by lacI
   5995..6013    +  promoter       T3 promoter: promoter for bacteriophage T3 RNA polymerase
   6041..6267    +  promoter       RSV promoter: Rous sarcoma virus enhancer/promoter
   6268..6448    +  LTR            5' LTR (truncated): truncated 5' long terminal repeat (LTR) from HIV-1
   6495..6620    +  misc_feature   HIV-1 Ψ: packaging signal of human immunodeficiency virus type 1
   6604..6967    +  CDS            HIV-1 gag (fragment): gag protein from human immunodeficiency virus 1; gag
   7113..7346    +  misc_feature   RRE: The Rev response element (RRE) of HIV-1 allows for Rev-dependent mRNA export from the nucleus to the cytoplasm.
   7723..7749    +  CDS            Rev (fragment): human immunodeficiency virus 1 (HIV-1) Rev protein; rev; enhances nuclear export of unspliced and incompletely spliced viral mRNAs
   7753..7993    +  promoter       U6 promoter: RNA polymerase III promoter for human U6 snRNA
   8023..8098    +  misc_RNA       gRNA scaffold: guide RNA scaffold for the Streptococcus pyogenes CRISPR/Cas9 system
   8154..8271    +  misc_feature   cPPT/CTS: central polypurine tract and central termination sequence of HIV-1
>Addgene plasmid #76504 | CDK19 gRNA (BRDN0001145270) | addgene full sequence | sequence record 185966 | Addgene Assembled Sequence
CCCGGGTGCAAAGATGGATAAAGTTTTAAACAGAGAGGAATCTTTGCAGCTAATGGACCTTCTAGGTCTT
GAAAGGAGTGGGAATTGGCTCCGGTGCCCGTCAGTGGGCAGAGCGCACATCGCCCACAGTCCCCGAGAAG
TTGGGGGGAGGGGTCGGCAATTGATCCGGTGCCTAGAGAAGGTGGCGCGGGGTAAACTGGGAAAGTGATG
TCGTGTACTGGCTCCGCCTTTTTCCCGAGGGTGGGGGAGAACCGTATATAAGTGCAGTAGTCGCCGTGAA
CGTTCTTTTTCGCAACGGGTTTGCCGCCAGAACACAGGTAAGTGCCGTGTGTGGTTCCCGCGGGCCTGGC
CTCTTTACGGGTTATGGCCCTTGCGTGCCTTGAATTACTTCCACCTGGCTGCAGTACGTGATTCTTGATC
CCGAGCTTCGGGTTGGAAGTGGGTGGGAGAGTTCGAGGCCTTGCGCTTAAGGAGCCCCTTCGCCTCGTGC
TTGAGTTGAGGCCTGGCCTGGGCGCTGGGGCCGCCGCGTGCGAATCTGGTGGCACCTTCGCGCCTGTCTC
GCTGCTTTCGATAAGTCTCTAGCCATTTAAAATTTTTGATGACCTGCTGCGACGCTTTTTTTCTGGCAAG
ATAGTCTTGTAAATGCGGGCCAAGATCTGCACACTGGTATTTCGGTTTTTGGGGCCGCGGGCGGCGACGG
GGCCCGTGCGTCCCAGCGCACATGTTCGGCGAGGCGGGGCCTGCGAGCGCGGCCACCGAGAATCGGACGG
GGGTAGTCTCAAGCTGGCCGGCCTGCTCTGGTGCCTGGCCTCGCGCCGCCGTGTATCGCCCCGCCCTGGG
CGGCAAGGCTGGCCCGGTCGGCACCAGTTGCGTGAGCGGAAAGATGGCCGCTTCCCGGCCCTGCTGCAGG
GAGCTCAAAATGGAGGACGCGGCGCTCGGGAGAGCGGGCGGGTGAGTCACCCACACAAAGGAAAAGGGCC
TTTCCGTCCTCAGCCGTCGCTTCATGTGACTCCACGGAGTACCGGGCGCCGTCCAGGCACCTCGATTAGT
TCTCGAGCTTTTGGAGTACGTCGTCTTTAGGTTGGGGGGAGGGGTTTTATGCGATGGAGTTTCCCCACAC
TGAGTGGGTGGAGACTGAAGTTAGGCCAGCTTGGCACTTGATGTAATTCTCCTTGGAATTTGCCCTTTTT
GAGTTTGGATCTTGGTTCATTCTCAAGCCTCAGACAGTGGTTCAAAGTTTTTTTCTTCCATTTCAGGTGT
CGTGACGTACGGCCACCATGACCGAGTACAAGCCCACGGTGCGCCTCGCCACCCGCGACGACGTCCCCAG
GGCCGTACGCACCCTCGCCGCCGCGTTCGCCGACTACCCCGCCACGCGCCACACCGTCGATCCGGACCGC
CACATCGAGCGGGTCACCGAGCTGCAAGAACTCTTCCTCACGCGCGTCGGGCTCGACATCGGCAAGGTGT
GGGTCGCGGACGACGGCGCCGCCGTGGCGGTCTGGACCACGCCGGAGAGCGTCGAAGCGGGGGCGGTGTT
CGCCGAGATCGGCCCGCGCATGGCCGAGTTGAGCGGTTCCCGGCTGGCCGCGCAGCAACAGATGGAAGGC
CTCCTGGCGCCGCACCGGCCCAAGGAGCCCGCGTGGTTCCTGGCCACCGTCGGAGTCTCGCCCGACCACC
AGGGCAAGGGTCTGGGCAGCGCCGTCGTGCTCCCCGGAGTGGAGGCGGCCGAGCGCGCCGGGGTGCCCGC
CTTCCTGGAGACCTCCGCGCCCCGCAACCTCCCCTTCTACGAGCGGCTCGGCTTCACCGTCACCGCCGAC
GTCGAGGTGCCCGAAGGACCGCGCACCTGGTGCATGACCCGCAAGCCCGGTGCCTGAACGCGTTAAGTCG
ACAATCAACCTCTGGATTACAAAATTTGTGAAAGATTGACTGGTATTCTTAACTATGTTGCTCCTTTTAC
GCTATGTGGATACGCTGCTTTAATGCCTTTGTATCATGCTATTGCTTCCCGTATGGCTTTCATTTTCTCC
TCCTTGTATAAATCCTGGTTGCTGTCTCTTTATGAGGAGTTGTGGCCCGTTGTCAGGCAACGTGGCGTGG
TGTGCACTGTGTTTGCTGACGCAACCCCCACTGGTTGGGGCATTGCCACCACCTGTCAGCTCCTTTCCGG
GACTTTCGCTTTCCCCCTCCCTATTGCCACGGCGGAACTCATCGCCGCCTGCCTTGCCCGCTGCTGGACA
GGGGCTCGGCTGTTGGGCACTGACAATTCCGTGGTGTTGTCGGGGAAATCATCGTCCTTTCCTTGGCTGC
TCGCCTGTGTTGCCACCTGGATTCTGCGCGGGACGTCCTTCTGCTACGTCCCTTCGGCCCTCAATCCAGC
GGACCTTCCTTCCCGCGGCCTGCTGCCGGCTCTGCGGCCTCTTCCGCGTCTTCGCCTTCGCCCTCAGACG
AGTCGGATCTCCCTTTGGGCCGCCTCCCCGCGTCGACTTTAAGACCAATGACTTACAAGGCAGCTGTAGA
TCTTAGCCACTTTTTAAAAGAAAAGGGGGGACTGGAAGGGCTAATTCACTCCCAACGAAGACAAGATCTG
CTTTTTGCTTGTACTGGGTCTCTCTGGTTAGACCAGATCTGAGCCTGGGAGCTCTCTGGCTAACTAGGGA
ACCCACTGCTTAAGCCTCAATAAAGCTTGCCTTGAGTGCTTCAAGTAGTGTGTGCCCGTCTGTTGTGTGA
CTCTGGTAACTAGAGATCCCTCAGACCCTTTTAGTCAGTGTGGAAAATCTCTAGCAGTACGTATAGTAGT
TCATGTCATCTTATTATTCAGTATTTATAACTTGCAAAGAAATGAATATCAGAGAGTGAGAGGAACTTGT
TTATTGCAGCTTATAATGGTTACAAATAAAGCAATAGCATCACAAATTTCACAAATAAAGCATTTTTTTC
ACTGCATTCTAGTTGTGGTTTGTCCAAACTCATCAATGTATCTTATCATGTCTGGCTCTAGCTATCCCGC
CCCTAACTCCGCCCATCCCGCCCCTAACTCCGCCCAGTTCCGCCCATTCTCCGCCCCATGGCTGACTAAT
TTTTTTTATTTATGCAGAGGCCGAGGCCGCCTCGGCCTCTGAGCTATTCCAGAAGTAGTGAGGAGGCTTT
TTTGGAGGCCTAGGGACGTACCCAATTCGCCCTATAGTGAGTCGTATTACGCGCGCTCACTGGCCGTCGT
TTTACAACGTCGTGACTGGGAAAACCCTGGCGTTACCCAACTTAATCGCCTTGCAGCACATCCCCCTTTC
GCCAGCTGGCGTAATAGCGAAGAGGCCCGCACCGATCGCCCTTCCCAACAGTTGCGCAGCCTGAATGGCG
AATGGG
[124 nt withheld, positions 3367-3490]
C
[91 nt withheld, positions 3492-3582]
A
[49 nt withheld, positions 3584-3632]
CCTTTGACGTTGGAGTCCACGTTCTTT
[37 nt withheld, positions 3660-3696]
ACCCTATCTCGGTCTATTCTTTTGATTTATAAGGGATTTTGCCGATTTCGGCCTATTGGTTAAAAAATGA
GCTGATTTAACAAAAATTTAACGCGAATTTTAACAAAATATTAACGCTTACAATTTAGGTGGCACTTTTC
GGGGAAATGTGCGCGGAACCCCTATTTGTTTATTTTTCTAAATACATTCAAATATGTATCCGCTCATGAG
ACAATAACCCTGATAAATGCTTCAATAATATTGAAAAAGGAAGAGTATGAGTATTCAACATTTCCGTGTC
GCCCTTATTCCCTTTTTTGCGGCATTTTGCCTTCCTGTTTTTGCTCACCCAGAAACGCTGGTGAAAGTAA
AAGATGCTGAAGATCAGTTGGGTGCACGAGTGGGTTACATCGAACTGGATCTCAACAGCGGTAAGATCCT
TGAGAGTTTTCGCCCCGAAGAACGTTTTCCAATGATGAGCACTTTTAAAGTTCTGCTATGTGGCGCGGTA
TTATCCCGTATTGACGCCGGGCAAGAGCAACTCGGTCGCCGCATACACTATTCTCAGAATGACTTGGTTG
AGTACTCACCAGTCACAGAAAAGCATCTTACGGATGGCATGACAGTAAGAGAATTATGCAGTGCTGCCAT
AACCATGAGTGATAACACTGCGGCCAACTTACTTCTGACAACGATCGGAGGACCGAAGGAGCTAACCGCT
TTTTTGCACAACATGGGGGATCATGTAACTCGCCTTGATCGTTGGGAACCGGAGCTGAATGAAGCCATAC
CAAACGACGAGCGTGACACCACGATGCCTGTAGCAATGGCAACAACGTTGCGCAAACTATTAACTGGCGA
ACTACTTACTCTAGCTTCCCGGCAACAATTAATAGACTGGATGGAGGCGGATAAAGTTGCAGGACCACTT
CTGCGCTCGGCCCTTCCGGCTGGCTGGTTTATTGCTGATAAATCTGGAGCCGGTGAGCGTGGGTCTCGCG
GTATCATTGCAGCACTGGGGCCAGATGGTAAGCCCTCCCGTATCGTAGTTATCTACACGACGGGGAGTCA
GGCAACTATGGATGAACGAAATAGACAGATCGCTGAGATAGGTGCCTCACTGATTAAGCATTGGTAACTG
TCAGACCAAGTTTACTCATATATACTTTAGATTGATTTAAAACTTCATTTTTAATTTAAAAGGATCTAGG
TGAAGATCCTTTTTGATAATCTCATGACCAAAATCCCTTAACGTGAGTTTTCGTTCCACTGAGCGTCAGA
CCCCGTAGAAAAGATCAAAGGATCTTCTTGAGATCCTTTTTTTCTGCGCGTAATCTGCTGCTTGCAAACA
AAAAAACCACCGCTACCAGCGGTGGTTTGTTTGCCGGATCAAGAGCTACCAACTCTTTTTCCGAAGGTAA
CTGGCTTCAGCAGAGCGCAGATACCAAATACTGTTCTTCTAGTGTAGCCGTAGTTAGGCCACCACTTCAA
GAACTCTGTAGCACCGCCTACATACCTCGCTCTGCTAATCCTGTTACCAGTGGCTGCTGCCAGTGGCGAT
AAGTCGTGTCTTACCGGGTTGGACTCAAGACGATAGTTACCGGATAAGGCGCAGCGGTCGGGCTGAACGG
GGGGTTCGTGCACACAGCCCAGCTTGGAGCGAACGACCTACACCGAACTGAGATACCTACAGCGTGAGCT
ATGAGAAAGCGCCACGCTTCCCGAAGGGAGAAAGGCGGACAGGTATCCGGTAAGCGGCAGGGTCGGAACA
GGAGAGCGCACGAGGGAGCTTCCAGGGGGAAACGCCTGGTATCTTTATAGTCCTGTCGGGTTTCGCCACC
TCTGACTTGAGCGTCGATTTTTGTGATGCTCGTCAGGGGGGCGGAGCCTATGGAAAAACGCCAGCAACGC
GGCCTTTTTACGGTTCCTGGCCTTTTGCTGGCCTTTTGCTCACATGTTCTTTCCTGCGTTATCCCCTGAT
TCTGTGGATAACCGTATTACCGCCTTTGAGTGAGCTGATACCGCTCGCCGCAGCCGAACGACCGAGCGCA
GCGAGTCAGTGAGCGAGGAAGCGGAAGAGCGCCCAATACGCAAACCGCCTCTCCCCGCGCGTTGGCCGAT
TCATTAATGCAGCTGGCACGACAGGTTTCCCGACTGGAAAGCGGGCAGTGAGCGCAACGCAATTAATGTG
AGTTAGCTCACTCATTAGGCACCCCAGGCTTTACACTTTATGCTTCCGGCTCGTATGTTGTGTGGAATTG
TGAGCGGATAACAATTTCACACAGGAAACAGCTATGACCATGATTACGCCAAGCGCGCAATTAACCCTCA
CTAAAGGGAACAAAAGCTGGAGCTGCAAGCTTAATGTAGTCTTATGCAATACTCTTGTAGTCTTGCAACA
TGGTAACGATGAGTTAGCAACATGCCTTACAAGGAGAGAAAAAGCACCGTGCATGCCGATTGGTGGAAGT
AAGGTGGTACGATCGTGCCTTATTAGGAAGGCAACAGACGGGTCTGACATGGATTGGACGAACCACTGAA
TTGCCGCATTGCAGAGATATTGTATTTAAGTGCCTAGCTCGATACATAAACGGGTCTCTCTGGTTAGACC
AGATCTGAGCCTGGGAGCTCTCTGGCTAACTAGGGAACCCACTGCTTAAGCCTCAATAAAGCTTGCCTTG
AGTGCTTCAAGTAGTGTGTGCCCGTCTGTTGTGTGACTCTGGTAACTAGAGATCCCTCAGACCCTTTTAG
TCAGTGTGGAAAATCTCTAGCAGTGGCGCCCGAACAGGGACTTGAAAGCGAAAGGGAAACCAGAGGAGCT
CTCTCGACGCAGGACTCGGCTTGCTGAAGCGCGCACGGCAAGAGGCGAGGGGCGGCGACTGGTGAGTACG
CCAAAAATTTTGACTAGCGGAGGCTAGAAGGAGAGAGATGGGTGCGAGAGCGTCAGTATTAAGCGGGGGA
GAATTAGATCGCGATGGGAAAAAATTCGGTTAAGGCCAGGGGGAAAGAAAAAATATAAATTAAAACATAT
AGTATGGGCAAGCAGGGAGCTAGAACGATTCGCAGTTAATCCTGGCCTGTTAGAAACATCAGAAGGCTGT
AGACAAATACTGGGACAGCTACAACCATCCCTTCAGACAGGATCAGAAGAACTTAGATCATTATATAATA
CAGTAGCAACCCTCTATTGTGTGCATCAAAGGATAGAGATAAAAGACACCAAGGAAGCTTTAGACAAGAT
AGAGGAAGAGCAAAACAAAAGTAAGACCACCGCACAGCAAGCGGCCGCTGATCTTCAGACCTGGAGGAGG
AGATATGAGGGACAATTGGAGAAGTGAATTATATAAATATAAAGTAGTAAAAATTGAACCATTAGGAGTA
GCACCCACCAAGGCAAAGAGAAGAGTGGTGCAGAGAGAAAAAAGAGCAGTGGGAATAGGAGCTTTGTTCC
TTGGGTTCTTGGGAGCAGCAGGAAGCACTATGGGCGCAGCGTCAATGACGCTGACGGTACAGGCCAGACA
ATTATTGTCTGGTATAGTGCAGCAGCAGAACAATTTGCTGAGGGCTATTGAGGCGCAACAGCATCTGTTG
CAACTCACAGTCTGGGGCATCAAGCAGCTCCAGGCAAGAATCCTGGCTGTGGAAAGATACCTAAAGGATC
AACAGCTCCTGGGGATTTGGGGTTGCTCTGGAAAACTCATTTGCACCACTGCTGTGCCTTGGAATGCTAG
TTGGAGTAATAAATCTCTGGAACAGATTTGGAATCACACGACCTGGATGGAGTGGGACAGAGAAATTAAC
AATTACACAAGCTTAATACACTCCTTAATTGAAGAATCGCAAAACCAGCAAGAAAAGAATGAACAAGAAT
TATTGGAATTAGATAAATGGGCAAGTTTGTGGAATTGGTTTAACATAACAAATTGGCTGTGGTATATAAA
ATTATTCATAATGATAGTAGGAGGCTTGGTAGGTTTAAGAATAGTTTTTGCTGTACTTTCTATAGTGAAT
AGAGTTAGGCAGGGATATTCACCATTATCGTTTCAGACCCACCTCCCAACCCCGAGGGGACCCAGAGAGG
GCCTATTTCCCATGATTCCTTCATATTTGCATATACGATACAAGGCTGTTAGAGAGATAATTAGAATTAA
TTTGACTGTAAACACAAAGATATTAGTACAAAATACGTGACGTAGAAAGTAATAATTTCTTGGGTAGTTT
GCAGTTTTAAAATTATGTTTTAAAATGGACTATCATATGCTTACCGTAACTTGAAAGTATTTCGATTTCT
TGGCTTTATATATCTTGTGGAAAGGACGAAACACCGAATCTCTCTACAAGCCGACAGTTTTAGAGCTAGA
AATAGCAAGTTAAAATAAGGCTAGTCCGTTATCAACTTGAAAAAGTGGCACCGAGTCGGTGCTTTTTTAA
GCTTGGCGTAACTAGATCTTGAGACAAATGGCAGTATTCATCCACAATTTTAAAAGAAAAGGGGGGATTG
GGGGGTACAGTGCAGGGGAAAGAATAGTAGACATAATAGCAACAGACATACAAACTAAAGAATTACAAAA
ACAAATTACAAAAATTCAAAATTTTCGGGTTTATTACAGGGACAGCAGAGATCCACTTTGGCGCCGGCTC
GAGGGGG
