>Addgene plasmid #76504 | CDK19 gRNA (BRDN0001145270) | depositor partial sequence | sequence record 143964 | Target Sequence
AATCTCTCTACAAGCCGACA
