>Addgene plasmid #76504 | CDK19 gRNA (BRDN0001145270) | addgene partial sequence | sequence record 185965 | hU6-F
CGTAGAAAGTAATAATTTCTTGGGTAGTTTGCAGTTTTAAAATTATGTTTTAAAATGGACTATCATATGC
TTACCGTAACTTGAAAGTATTTCGATTTCTTGGCTTTATATATCTTGTGGAAAGGACGAAACACCGAATC
TCTCTACAAGCCGACAGTTTTAGAGCTAGAAATAGCAAGTTAAAATAAGGCTAGTCCGTTATCAACTTGA
AAAAGTGGCACCGAGTCGGTGCTTTTTTAAGCTTGGCGTAACTAGATCTTGAGACAAATGGCAGTATTCA
TCCACAATTTTAAAAGAAAAGGGGGGATTGGGGGGTACAGTGCAGGGGAAAGAATAGTAGACATAATAGC
AACAGACATACAAACTAAAGAATTACAAAAACAAATTACAAAAATTCAAAATTTTCGGGTTTATTACAGG
GACAGCAGAGATCCACTTTGGCGCCGGCTCGAGGGGGCCCGGGTGCAAAGATGGATAAAGTTTTAAACAG
AGAGGAATCTTTGCAGCTAATGGACCTTCTAGGTCTTGAAAGGAGTGGGAATTGGCTCCGGTGCCCGTCA
GTGGGCAGAG
